>Addgene plasmid #216840 | pHAGE-FKBP-GFP-SINTBAD | addgene full sequence | sequence record 430440 | Addgene NGS Result
TGGAAGGGCTAATTCACTCCCAAAGAAGACAAGATATCCTTGATCTGTGGATCTACCACACACAAGGCTA
CTTCCCTGATTAGCAGAACTACACACCAGGGCCAGGGGTCAGATATCCACTGACCTTTGGATGGTGCTAC
AAGCTAGTACCAGTTGAGCCAGATAAGGTAGAAGAGGCCAATAAAGGAGAGAACACCAGCTTGTTACACC
CTGTGAGCCTGCATGGGATGGATGACCCGGAGAGAGAAGTGTTAGAGTGGAGGTTTGACAGCCGCCTAGC
ATTTCATCACGTGGCCCGAGAGCTGCATCCGGAGTACTTCAAGAACTGCTGATATCGAGCTTGCTACAAG
GGACTTTCCGCTGGGGACTTTCCAGGGAGGCGTGGCCTGGGCGGGACTGGGGAGTGGCGAGCCCTCAGAT
CCTGCATATAAGCAGCTGCTTTTTGCCTGTACTGGGTCTCTCTGGTTAGACCAGATCTGAGCCTGGGAGC
TCTCTGGCTAACTAGGGAACCCACTGCTTAAGCCTCAATAAAGCTTGCCTTGAGTGCTTCAAGTAGTGTG
TGCCCGTCTGTTGTGTGACTCTGGTAACTAGAGATCCCTCAGACCCTTTTAGTCAGTGTGGAAAATCTCT
AGCAGTGGCGCCCGAACAGGGACTTGAAAGCGAAAGGGAAACCAGAGGAGCTCTCTCGACGCAGGACTCG
GCTTGCTGAAGCGCGCACGGCAAGAGGCGAGGGGCGGCGACTGGTGAGTACGCCAAAAATTTTGACTAGC
GGAGGCTAGAAGGAGAGAGATGGGTGCGAGAGCGTCAGTATTAAGCGGGGGAGAATTAGATCGCGATGGG
AAAAAATTCGGTTAAGGCCAGGGGGAAAGAAAAAATATAAATTAAAACATATAGTATGGGCAAGCAGGGA
GCTAGAACGATTCGCAGTTAATCCTGGCCTGTTAGAAACATCAGAAGGCTGTAGACAAATACTGGGACAG
CTACAACCATCCCTTCAGACAGGATCAGAAGAACTTAGATCATTATATAATACAGTAGCAACCCTCTATT
GTGTGCATCAAAGGATAGAGATAAAAGACACCAAGGAAGCTTTAGACAAGATAGAGGAAGAGCAAAACAA
AAGTAAGACCACCGCACAGCAAGCGGCCGGCCGCTGATCTTCAGACCTGGAGGAGGAGATATGAGGGACA
ATTGGAGAAGTGAATTATATAAATATAAAGTAGTAAAAATTGAACCATTAGGAGTAGCACCCACCAAGGC
AAAGAGAAGAGTGGTGCAGAGAGAAAAAAGAGCAGTGGGAATAGGAGCTTTGTTCCTTGGGTTCTTGGGA
GCAGCAGGAAGCACTATGGGCGCAGCGTCAATGACGCTGACGGTACAGGCCAGACAATTATTGTCTGGTA
TAGTGCAGCAGCAGAACAATTTGCTGAGGGCTATTGAGGCGCAACAGCATCTGTTGCAACTCACAGTCTG
GGGCATCAAGCAGCTCCAGGCAAGAATCCTGGCTGTGGAAAGATACCTAAAGGATCAACAGCTCCTGGGG
ATTTGGGGTTGCTCTGGAAAACTCATTTGCACCACTGCTGTGCCTTGGAATGCTAGTTGGAGTAATAAAT
CTCTGGAACAGATTTGGAATCACACGACCTGGATGGAGTGGGACAGAGAAATTAACAATTACACAAGCTT
AATACACTCCTTAATTGAAGAATCGCAAAACCAGCAAGAAAAGAATGAACAAGAATTATTGGAATTAGAT
AAATGGGCAAGTTTGTGGAATTGGTTTAACATAACAAATTGGCTGTGGTATATAAAATTATTCATAATGA
TAGTAGGAGGCTTGGTAGGTTTAAGAATAGTTTTTGCTGTACTTTCTATAGTGAATAGAGTTAGGCAGGG
ATATTCACCATTATCGTTTCAGACCCACCTCCCAACCCCGAGGGGACCCGACAGGCCCGAAGGAATAGAA
GAAGAAGGTGGAGAGAGAGACAGAGACAGATCCATTCGATTAGTGAACGGATCTCGACGGTATCGCCGAA
TTAATTCACAAATGGCAGTATTCATCCACAATTTTAAAAGAAAAGGGGGGATTGGGGGGTACAGTGCAGG
GGAAAGAATAGTAGACATAATAGCAACAGACATACAAACTAAAGAATTACAAAAACAAATTACAAAAATT
CAAAATTTTCGGGTTTATTACAGGGACAGCAGAGATCCAGTTTGGACTAGTGGAGTTCCGCGTTACATAA
CTTACGGTAAATGGCCCGCCTGGCTGACCGCCCAACGACCCCCGCCCATTGACGTCAATAATGACGTATG
TTCCCATAGTAACGCCAATAGGGACTTTCCATTGACGTCAATGGGTGGAGTATTTACGGTAAACTGCCCA
CTTGGCAGTACATCAAGTGTATCATATGCCAAGTACGCCCCCTATTGACGTCAATGACGGTAAATGGCCC
GCCTGGCATTATGCCCAGTACATGACCTTATGGGACTTTCCTACTTGGCAGTACATCTACGTATTAGTCA
TCGCTATTACCATGGTGATGCGGTTTTGGCAGTACATCAATGGGCGTGGATAGCGGTTTGACTCACGGGG
ATTTCCAAGTCTCCACCCCATTGACGTCAATGGGAGTTTGTTTTGGCACCAAAATCAACGGGACTTTCCA
AAATGTCGTAACAACTCCGCCCCATTGACGCAAATGGGCGGTAGGCGTGTACGGTGGGAGGTCTATATAA
GCAGAGCTCGTTTAGTGAACCGTCAGATCGCCTGGAGACGCCATCCACGCTGTTTTGACCTCCATAGAAG
ACACCGGCGGCCGCGGTACCGCCACCATGGGAGTGCAGGTGGAAACCATCTCCCCAGGAGACGGGCGCAC
CTTCCCCAAGCGCGGCCAGACCTGCGTGGTGCACTACACCGGGATGCTTGAAGATGGAAAGAAATTTGAT
TCCTCCCGGGACAGAAACAAGCCCTTTAAGTTTATGCTAGGCAAGCAGGAGGTGATCCGAGGCTGGGAAG
AAGGGGTTGCCCAGATGAGTGTGGGTCAGAGAGCCAAACTGACTATATCTCCAGATTATGCCTATGGTGC
CACTGGGCACCCAGGCATCATCCCACCACATGCCACTCTCGTCTTCGATGTGGAGCTTCTAAAACTGGAA
ACTAGAGGCGTGCAGGTCGAGACCATCAGCCCCGGCGACGGCCGCACCTTTCCCAAGAGAGGCCAGACTT
GCGTGGTCCACTACACCGGCATGCTGGAGGACGGCAAGAAGTTCGACAGCAGCCGCGACCGCAACAAGCC
CTTCAAGTTCATGCTGGGCAAACAGGAAGTGATCCGCGGCTGGGAGGAAGGCGTGGCTCAGATGAGCGTG
GGGCAGCGGGCCAAGCTGACCATCAGCCCCGACTATGCCTACGGCGCCACCGGCCACCCCGGCATCATCC
CCCCCCACGCCACCCTGGTGTTCGACGTGGAGCTGCTGAAGCTGGAGACTAGTACCGGTTCTAGAGTGAG
CAAGGGCGAGGAGCTGTTCACCGGGGTGGTGCCCATCCTGGTCGAGCTGGACGGCGACGTAAACGGCCAC
AAGTTCAGCGTGTCCGGCGAGGGCGAGGGCGATGCCACCTACGGCAAGCTGACCCTGAAGTTCATCTGCA
CCACCGGCAAGCTGCCCGTGCCCTGGCCCACCCTCGTGACCACCCTGACCTACGGCGTGCAGTGCTTCAG
CCGCTACCCCGACCACATGAAGCAGCACGACTTCTTCAAGTCCGCCATGCCCGAAGGCTACGTCCAGGAG
CGCACCATCTTCTTCAAGGACGACGGCAACTACAAGACCCGCGCCGAGGTGAAGTTCGAGGGCGACACCC
TGGTGAACCGCATCGAGCTGAAGGGCATCGACTTCAAGGAGGACGGCAACATCCTGGGGCACAAGCTGGA
GTACAACTACAACAGCCACAACGTCTATATCATGGCCGACAAGCAGAAGAACGGCATCAAGGTGAACTTC
AAGATCCGCCACAACATCGAGGACGGCAGCGTGCAGCTCGCCGACCACTACCAGCAGAACACCCCCATCG
GCGACGGCCCCGTGCTGCTGCCCGACAACCACTACCTGAGCACCCAGTCCAAGCTGAGCAAAGACCCCAA
CGAGAAGCGCGATCACATGGTCCTGCTGGAGTTCGTGACCGCCGCCGGGATCACTCTCGGCATGGACGAG
CTGTACAAGTCCGGACTCAGATCTCGAGCTCAAGCTTCGAATTCTGCAGTCGACGAGTCCATGTTCGAGG
ACGACATCAGCATCCTGACGCAGGAGGCCCTGGGGCCTAGTGAGGTGTGGCTGGACAGTCCCGGAGACCC
CTCGCTTGGGGGCGACATGTGCTCCGCCTCCCACTTTGCCCTCATCACTGCTTACGGAGACATCAAGGAA
CGGCTGGGGGGCCTGGAGAGGGAGAACGCCACCCTCCGACGCCGCCTCAAAGTCTACGAGATCAAGTACC
CACTGATCAGTGACTTTGGAGAGGAGCATGGCTTTTCTCTGTATGAAATCAAGGATGGCTCCCTGCTGGA
GGTGGAGAAGGTCAGCCTGCAGCAACGGCTCAACCAGTTCCAGCATGAGTTACAGAAGAACAAGGAGCAG
GAAGAACAGCTTGGAGAGATGATCCAGGCCTACGAGAAACTCTGCGTGGAGAAGAGTGACTTGGAGACAG
AGCTGAGGGAGATGAGGGCCCTGGTGGAGACGCACCTGCGTCAGATCTGTGGTTTGGAGCAGCAGCTGCG
GCAACAGCAAGGCCTCCAGGATGCAGCCTTCTCCAACCTGAGCCCACCGCCAGCCCCCGCCCCTCCCTGC
ACTGATTTAGACCTGCACTACCTGGCACTGAGAGGGGGATCTGGCTTGAGTCATGCAGGCTGGCCGGGCT
CCACACCCAGTGTGAGTGACCTGGAGCGGCGGCGGCTAGAAGAGGCTTTGGAGGCCGCGCAGGGAGAGGC
CCGGGGGGCTCAGCTCCGGGAGGAGCAGCTCCAGGCCGAGTGCGAGCGGCTGCAGGGGGAGCTGAAGCAG
CTGCAGGAGACCCGGGCCCAGGATCTGGCCTCCAACCAGTCGGAGCGAGACATGGCGTGGGTGAAAAGAG
TTGGGGATGATCAGGTGAATTTGGCGCTGGCCTACACCGAGCTGACGGAGGAGCTGGGCCGGCTTCGGGA
GTTGAGTTCCCTACAGGGGAGAATCTTGAGGACTCTGTTGCAGGAACAGGCCCGGAGTGGCGGCCAGAGG
CACTCGCCGCTGTCACAACGCCACTCCCCGGCCCCCCAGTGCCCCTCCCCCTCCCCGCCTGCCCGAGCGG
CTCCCCCGTGCCCCCCGTGCCAGTCCCCCGTCCCCCAGCGCCGCTCTCCCGTGCCCCCGTGCCCCTCGCC
GCAGCAGCGCCGCTCTCCGGCCTCACCCTCCTGCCCGTCGCCCGTCCCGCAGCGCCGCTCGCCGGTGCCG
CCGTCGTGCCAGTCCCCCAGCCCGCAGCGCCGTTCCCCGGTGCCCCCCAGCTGCCCGGCCCCGCAGCCCC
GGCCACCGCCGCCGCCCCCGCCGGGCGAGAGGACGCTGGCCGAGCGCGCCTACGCCAAGCCGCCCAGCCA
CCACGTGAAGGCCGGCTTCCAGGGCCGCCGCAGCTACTCTGAGCTGGCGGAGGGCGCGGCCTACGCGGGC
GCCTCCCCGCCCTGGCTGCAGGCCGAAGCGGCCACTCTCCCCAAGCCCCGGGCCTACGGCAGCGAGCTCT
ACGGCCCTGGCAGGCCCCTCAGCCCGCGGCGCGCCTTCGAGGGCATCCGGCTGCGCTTCGAGAAGCAGCC
GTCGGAGGAGGACGAGTGGGCTGTGCCCACCAGCCCGCCCAGCCCGGAGGTGGGCACCATCCGCTGCGCC
TCCTTCTGCGCGGGCTTCCCCATCCCCGAGTCGCCCGCCGCCACCGCCTACGCCCACGCCGAGCACGCGC
AGTCCTGGCCGTCCATCAACTTGCTGATGGAGACGGTGGGCTCCGACATCCGCAGCTGCCCCCTCTGCCA
GCTGGGTTTCCCTGTCGGGTACCCGGATGATGCCCTCATCAAACACATTGACTCCCACCTGGAGAACAGC
AAGATCGGATAGGGATCCTAATCAACCTCTGGATTACAAAATTTGTGAAAGATTGACTGGTATTCTTAAC
TATGTTGCTCCTTTTACGCTATGTGGATACGCTGCTTTAATGCCTTTGTATCATGCTATTGCTTCCCGTA
TGGCTTTCATTTTCTCCTCCTTGTATAAATCCTGGTTGCTGTCTCTTTATGAGGAGTTGTGGCCCGTTGT
CAGGCAACGTGGCGTGGTGTGCACTGTGTTTGCTGACGCAACCCCCACTGGTTGGGGCATTGCCACCACC
TGTCAGCTCCTTTCCGGGACTTTCGCTTTCCCCCTCCCTATTGCCACGGCGGAACTCATCGCCGCCTGCC
TTGCCCGCTGCTGGACAGGGGCTCGGCTGTTGGGCACTGACAATTCCGTGGTGTTGTCGGGGAAATCATC
GTCCTTTCCTTGGCTGCTCGCCTGTGTTGCCACCTGGATTCTGCGCGGGACGTCCTTCTGCTACGTCCCT
TCGGCCCTCAATCCAGCGGACCTTCCTTCCCGCGGCCTGCTGCCGGCTCTGCGGCCTCTTCCGCGTCTTC
GCCTTCGCCCTCAGACGAGTCGGATCTCCCTTTGGGCCGCCTCCCCGCCTGAGATCCTTTAAGACCAATG
ACTTACAAGGCAGCTGTAGATCTTAGCCACTTTTTAAAAGAAAAGGGGGGACTGGAAGGGCTAATTCACT
CCCAACGAAGACAAGATCTGCTTTTTGCTTGTACTGGGTCTCTCTGGTTAGACCAGATCTGAGCCTGGGA
GCTCTCTGGCTAACTAGGGAACCCACTGCTTAAGCCTCAATAAAGCTTGCCTTGAGTGCTTCAAGTAGTG
TGTGCCCGTCTGTTGTGTGACTCTGGTAACTAGAGATCCCTCAGACCCTTTTAGTCAGTGTGGAAAATCT
CTAGCAGTAGTAGTTCATGTCATCTTATTATTCAGTATTTATAACTTGCAAAGAAATGAATATCAGAGAG
TGAGAGGCCCGGGTTAATTAAGGAAAGGGCTAGATCATTCTTGAAGACGAAAGGGCCTCGTGATACGCCT
ATTTTTATAGGTTAATGTCATGATAATAATGGTTTCTTAGACGTCAGGTGGCACTTTTCGGGGAAATGTG
CGCGGAACCCCTATTTGTTTATTTTTCTAAATACATTCAAATATGTATCCGCTCATGAGACAATAACCCT
GATAAATGCTTCAATAATATTGAAAAAGGAAGAGTATGAGTATTCAACATTTCCGTGTCGCCCTTATTCC
CTTTTTTGCGGCATTTTGCCTTCCTGTTTTTGCTCACCCAGAAACGCTGGTGAAAGTAAAAGATGCTGAA
GATCAGTTGGGTGCACGAGTGGGTTACATCGAACTGGATCTCAACAGCGGTAAGATCCTTGAGAGTTTTC
GCCCCGAAGAACGTTTTCCAATGATGAGCACTTTTAAAGTTCTGCTATGTGGCGCGGTATTATCCCGTGT
TGACGCCGGGCAAGAGCAACTCGGTCGCCGCATACACTATTCTCAGAATGACTTGGTTGAGTACTCACCA
GTCACAGAAAAGCATCTTACGGATGGCATGACAGTAAGAGAATTATGCAGTGCTGCCATAACCATGAGTG
ATAACACTGCGGCCAACTTACTTCTGACAACGATCGGAGGACCGAAGGAGCTAACCGCTTTTTTGCACAA
CATGGGGGATCATGTAACTCGCCTTGATCGTTGGGAACCGGAGCTGAATGAAGCCATACCAAACGACGAG
CGTGACACCACGATGCCTGTAGCAATGGCAACAACGTTGCGCAAACTATTAACTGGCGAACTACTTACTC
TAGCTTCCCGGCAACAATTAATAGACTGGATGGAGGCGGATAAAGTTGCAGGACCACTTCTGCGCTCGGC
CCTTCCGGCTGGCTGGTTTATTGCTGATAAATCTGGAGCCGGTGAGCGTGGGTCTCGCGGTATCATTGCA
GCACTGGGGCCAGATGGTAAGCCCTCCCGTATCGTAGTTATCTACACGACGGGGAGTCAGGCAACTATGG
ATGAACGAAATAGACAGATCGCTGAGATAGGTGCCTCACTGATTAAGCATTGGTAACTGTCAGACCAAGT
TTACTCATATATACTTTAGATTGATTTAAAACTTCATTTTTAATTTAAAAGGATCTAGGTGAAGATCCTT
TTTGATAATCTCATGACCAAAATCCCTTAACGTGAGTTTTCGTTCCACTGAGCGTCAGACCCCGTAGAAA
AGATCAAAGGATCTTCTTGAGATCCTTTTTTTCTGCGCGTAATCTGCTGCTTGCAAACAAAAAAACCACC
GCTACCAGCGGTGGTTTGTTTGCCGGATCAAGAGCTACCAACTCTTTTTCCGAAGGTAACTGGCTTCAGC
AGAGCGCAGATACCAAATACTGTTCTTCTAGTGTAGCCGTAGTTAGGCCACCACTTCAAGAACTCTGTAG
CACCGCCTACATACCTCGCTCTGCTAATCCTGTTACCAGTGGCTGCTGCCAGTGGCGATAAGTCGTGTCT
TACCGGGTTGGACTCAAGACGATAGTTACCGGATAAGGCGCAGCGGTCGGGCTGAACGGGGGGTTCGTGC
ACACAGCCCAGCTTGGAGCGAACGACCTACACCGAACTGAGATACCTACAGCGTGAGCTATGAGAAAGCG
CCACGCTTCCCGAAGGGAGAAAGGCGGACAGGTATCCGGTAAGCGGCAGGGTCGGAACAGGAGAGCGCAC
GAGGGAGCTTCCAGGGGGAAACGCCTGGTATCTTTATAGTCCTGTCGGGTTTCGCCACCTCTGACTTGAG
CGTCGATTTTTGTGATGCTCGTCAGGGGGGCGGAGCCTATGGAAAAACGCCAGCAACGCGGCCTTTTTAC
GGTTCCTGGCCTTTTGCTGGCCTTTTGCTCACATGTTCTTTCCTGCGTTATCCCCTGATTCTGTGGATAA
CCGTATTACCGCCTTTGAGTGAGCTGATACCGCTCGCCGCAGCCGAACGACCGAGCGCAGCGAGTCAGTG
AGCGAGGAAGCGGAAGAGCGCCCAATACGCAAACCGCCTCTCCCCGCGCGTTGGCCGATTCATTAATGCA
GCAAGCTCATGGCTGACTAATTTTTTTTATTTATGCAGAGGCCGAGGCCGCCTCGGCCTCTGAGCTATTC
CAGAAGTAGTGAGGAGGCTTTTTTGGAGGCCTAGGCTTTTGCAAAAAGCTCCCCGTGGCACGACAGGTTT
CCCGACTGGAAAGCGGGCAGTGAGCGCAACGCAATTAATGTGAGTTAGCTCACTCATTAGGCACCCCAGG
CTTTACACTTTATGCTTCCGGCTCGTATGTTGTGTGGAATTGTGAGCGGATAACAATTTCACACAGGAAA
CAGCTATGACATGATTACGAATTTCACAAATAAAGCATTTTTTTCACTGCATTCTAGTTGTGGTTTGTCC
AAACTCATCAATGTATCTTATCATGTCTGGATCAACTGGATAACTCAAGCTAACCAAAATCATCCCAAAC
TTCCCACCCCATACCCTATTACCACTGCCAATTACCTGTGGTTTCATTTACTCTAAACCTGTGATTCCTC
TGAATTATTTTCATTTTAAAGAAATTGTATTTGTTAAATATGTACTACAAACTTAGTAGT
Features (pLannotate 1.2.2; 27 found; start..end, strand, type, name):
    377..634     +  LTR            5' LTR (truncated): truncated 5' long terminal repeat (LTR) from HIV-1
    681..806     +  misc_feature   HIV-1 Ψ: packaging signal of human immunodeficiency virus type 1
    790..1128    +  CDS            HIV-1 gag (fragment): gag protein from human immunodeficiency virus 1; gag
   1303..1536    +  misc_feature   RRE: The Rev response element (RRE) of HIV-1 allows for Rev-dependent mRNA export from the nucleus to the cytoplasm.
   1913..2013    +  CDS            Rev (fragment): human immunodeficiency virus 1 (HIV-1) Rev protein; rev; enhances nuclear export of unspliced and incompletely spliced viral mRNAs
   2062..2179    +  misc_feature   cPPT/CTS: central polypurine tract and central termination sequence of HIV-1
   2231..2534    +  enhancer       CMV enhancer: human cytomegalovirus immediate early enhancer
   2535..2738    +  promoter       CMV promoter: human cytomegalovirus (CMV) immediate early promoter
   2827..3150    +  CDS            FKBP1A: FKB1A_HUMAN - Also known as FKBP1, FKBP12. Experimental evidence at protein level: Swiss-Prot protein existence level 1. Keeps in an inactive conformation TGFBR1, the TGF-beta type I serine/threonine kinase receptor, preventing TGF-beta receptor activation in absence of ligand. Recruits SMAD7 to ACVR1B which prevents the association of SMAD2 and SMAD3 with the activin receptor complex, thereby blocking the activin signal. May modulate the RYR1 calcium channel activity. PPIases accelerate the folding of proteins. It catalyzes the cis-trans isomerization of proline imidic peptide bonds in oligop
   3157..3477    +  CDS            FKBP: human FK506-binding protein FKBP12 synthetic gene with alternative codons
   3496..4209    +  CDS            mEGFP: mEGFP is a basic (constitutively fluorescent) green fluorescent protein published in 2002, derived from Aequorea victoria. It has moderate acid sensitivity.
   4210..4255    +  misc_feature   MCS (fragment): multiple cloning site
   4255..6096    +  CDS            TBKBP1: TBKB1_HUMAN - Also known as KIAA0775 From Homo sapiens (Human).
   6110..6698    +  misc_feature   WPRE: woodchuck hepatitis virus posttranscriptional regulatory element
   6706..6771    +  CDS            nef (fragment): NEF_HV1Z2 - Experimental evidence at protein level: Swiss-Prot protein existence level 1. Extracellular Nef protein targets CD4(+) T-lymphocytes for apoptosis by interacting with CXCR4 surface receptors. From Human immunodeficiency virus type 1 group M subtype D (isolate Z2/CDC-Z34) (HIV-1).
   6773..7006    +  LTR            3' LTR (ΔU3): self-inactivating 3' long terminal repeat (LTR) from HIV-1
   7211..7315    +  promoter       AmpR promoter: bla
   7316..8176    +  CDS            AmpR: β-lactamase; bla; confers resistance to ampicillin, carbenicillin, and related antibiotics
   8347..8935    +  rep_origin     ori: high-copy-number ColE1/pMB1/pBR322/pUC origin of replication
   9118..9172    +  CDS            lacI (fragment): lac repressor; lacI; The lac repressor binds to the lac operator to inhibit transcription in E. coli. This inhibition can be relieved by adding lactose or isopropyl-β-D-thiogalactopyranoside (IPTG).
   9178..9271    +  rep_origin     SV40 ori (fragment): SV40 origin of replication
   9296..9333    +  CDS            lacI (fragment): lac repressor; lacI; The lac repressor binds to the lac operator to inhibit transcription in E. coli. This inhibition can be relieved by adding lactose or isopropyl-β-D-thiogalactopyranoside (IPTG).
   9346..9367    +  protein_bind   CAP binding site: CAP binding activates transcription in the presence of cAMP. E. coli catabolite activator protein
   9382..9412    +  promoter       lac promoter: promoter for the E. coli lac operon
   9420..9436    +  protein_bind   lac operator: The lac repressor binds to the lac operator to inhibit transcription in E. coli. This inhibition can be relieved by adding lactose or isopropyl-β-D-thiogalactopyranoside (IPTG). lac repressor encoded by lacI
   9470..9553    +  polyA_signal   SV40 poly(A) signal (fragment): SV40 polyadenylation signal
   9720..329     +  CDS            nef (fragment) (across the origin): NEF_HV1BR - Experimental evidence at protein level: Swiss-Prot protein existence level 1. Extracellular Nef protein targets CD4(+) T-lymphocytes for apoptosis by interacting with CXCR4 surface receptors (PubMed:14990729). From Human immunodeficiency virus type 1 group M subtype B (isolate BRU/LAI) (HIV-1).
