[The description below was written by a language model from this plasmid's Addgene catalogue record and pLannotate feature annotations shown in this document.]
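Description:
pHAGE-FKBP-GFP-SINTBAD is an HIV-1-derived lentiviral transfer plasmid of about 9.7 kb, built on the pHAGE backbone for stable expression of a tagged human protein in mammalian cells. It is maintained in E. coli through a high-copy ColE1/pUC-type origin and an ampicillin resistance (β-lactamase) gene. The viral portion carries a truncated 5' LTR, the Ψ packaging signal with an adjoining gag fragment, the Rev response element for Rev-dependent nuclear export of the genomic RNA, the cPPT/CTS element, and a ΔU3 self-inactivating 3' LTR, so the integrated provirus lacks LTR promoter activity. Packaging functions must be supplied in trans. No mammalian drug-selection marker is annotated, so transduced cells would presumably be identified by the fluorescent tag.

The expression cassette is driven by the CMV immediate-early enhancer and promoter and is followed by a WPRE, which enhances transcript stability and expression. The feature table shows two tandem FKBP12 coding segments, the second annotated as a synthetic copy with alternative codons, followed by monomeric EGFP, a short remnant of a multiple cloning site, and the coding sequence of human SINTBAD (TBKBP1), a TBK1 adaptor. This gives an N-terminal FKBP-GFP tag on SINTBAD.

The stated purpose is chemically induced dimerization (CID)-induced mitophagy: the FKBP module allows a small-molecule dimerizer to tether the fusion to a partner protein carrying a complementary dimerization domain, which this plasmid does not encode, while GFP reports expression and localization. The depositor cautions that the SINTBAD sequence is prone to recombination and that insert integrity should be monitored.
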