Addgene plasmid #216840: pHAGE-FKBP-GFP-SINTBAD
Purpose: Stably express FKBP-GFP-tagged SINTBAD for CID induced mitophagy
Depositing lab: Sascha Martens. Depositing organization: University of Vienna. Publication: Control of mitophagy initiation and progression by the TBK1 adaptors NAP1 and SINTBAD. Adriaenssens E, Nguyen TN, Sawa-Makarska J, Khuu G, Schuschnig M, Shoebridge S, Watts EM, Csalyi KD, Padman BS, Lazarou M, Martens S. bioRxiv September 25, 202 10.1101/2023.09.25.559255.
Backbone
  Vector backbone: pHAGE
  Total vector size (bp): 9700
  Vector type: Mammalian Expression, Lentiviral
Growth in bacteria
  Bacterial resistance: Ampicillin, 100 μg/mL
  Growth temperature: 37°C
  Growth strain: NEB Stable
  Copy number: High Copy
Gene/Insert
  Gene/Insert name: SINTBAD
  Species: H. sapiens (human)
  Entrez Gene: TBKBP1 (a.k.a. ProSAPiP2, SINTBAD)
  Tag / fusion protein: FKBP-GFP (N terminal on insert)
  Cloning method: Gibson Cloning
  Sequencing primers: 5′ CMV Fw
Terms and licenses: Academic/Nonprofit Terms; Industry Terms: Not Available to Industry
Depositor comments: Please note that the SINTBAD sequence is recombination prone. Carefully monitor the insert sequence at different steps of your protocol.
How to cite: pHAGE-FKBP-GFP-SINTBAD was a gift from Sascha Martens (Addgene plasmid # 216840 ; http://n2t.net/addgene:216840 ; RRID:Addgene_216840)
